Addgene plasmid #98657: hnRNPA2_LC_WT
Purpose: Expresses 6xHis-tagged hnRNPA2 AA 190-341
Depositing lab: Nicolas Fawzi. Depositing organization: Brown University. Publication: Mechanistic View of hnRNPA2 Low-Complexity Domain Structure, Interactions, and Phase Separation Altered by Mutation and Arginine Methylation. Ryan VH, Dignon GL, Zerze GH, Chabata CV, Silva R, Conicella AE, Amaya J, Burke KA, Mittal J, Fawzi NL. Mol Cell. 2018 Jan 17. pii: S1097-2765(17)30979-6. doi: 10.1016/j.molcel.2017.12.022. PubMed 29358076.
Backbone
  Vector backbone: pJ411
  Vector type: Bacterial Expression
Growth in bacteria
  Bacterial resistance: Kanamycin, 50 μg/mL
  Growth temperature: 37°C
  Growth strain: DH5alpha
  Copy number: High Copy
Gene/Insert
  Gene/Insert name: hnRNPA2
  Species: H. sapiens (human)
  GenBank ID: NP_002128.1
  Entrez Gene: HNRNPA2B1 (a.k.a. HNRNPA2, HNRNPB1, HNRPA2, HNRPA2B1, HNRPB1, IBMPFD2, OPMD2, RNPA2, SNRPB1)
  Tag / fusion protein: 6xHis (N terminal on backbone)
  Cloning method: Restriction Enzyme; 5′ cloning site Unknown (unknown if destroyed); 3′ cloning site Unknown (unknown if destroyed)
Terms and licenses: Academic/Nonprofit Terms; Industry Terms: Not Available to Industry
How to cite: hnRNPA2_LC_WT was a gift from Nicolas Fawzi (Addgene plasmid # 98657 ; http://n2t.net/addgene:98657 ; RRID:Addgene_98657)
