[The description below was written by a language model from this plasmid's Addgene catalogue record and pLannotate feature annotations shown in this document.]
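Description:
hnRNPA2_LC_WT is a bacterial expression plasmid built on the pJ411 backbone that produces the low-complexity domain of human hnRNPA2 (residues 190–341 of the HNRNPA2B1 gene product) with an N-terminal 6xHis tag supplied by the backbone. The annotated sequence (about 5.75 kb) shows a standard T7-lac expression unit: a T7 promoter followed directly by a lac operator, the strong T7 gene 10 ribosome binding site, a short tag region, the HNRNPA2B1 fragment of roughly 450 bp, and a T7 terminator. The small match to the capTEV composite tag upstream of the insert probably reflects the His tag, possibly with a TEV protease site, though the catalogue record mentions only the 6xHis tag. The software also detects a His-tag-like stretch and a short SET1-like fragment between the insert and the terminator. The record does not say whether these are translated, and they may be untranslated backbone remnants lying after the stop codon.

The plasmid carries its own lacI gene with its promoter, so transcription stays repressed until induction with IPTG in a host that supplies T7 RNA polymerase. Selection is by kanamycin through the aph(3')-Ia gene. Replication relies on a ColE1/pMB1-type origin, and the catalogue lists the plasmid as high copy even though a rop gene and the pBR322 bom region are annotated. An f1 origin and non-functional tetracycline resistance fragments are also present as backbone remnants. The associated publication indicates that the recombinant protein was used to study the structure, interactions and phase separation of the hnRNPA2 low-complexity domain, with this wild-type construct presumably serving as the reference for the mutant and arginine-methylated forms examined there.
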