Features (pLannotate 1.2.2; 20 found; start..end, strand, type, name):
      1..19      +  promoter       T7 promoter: promoter for bacteriophage T7 RNA polymerase
     20..44      +  protein_bind   lac operator: The lac repressor binds to the lac operator to inhibit transcription in E. coli. This inhibition can be relieved by adding lactose or isopropyl-β-D-thiogalactopyranoside (IPTG). lac repressor encoded by lacI
     59..81      +  RBS            RBS: efficient ribosome binding site from bacteriophage T7 gene 10 (Olins and Rangwala, 1989)
    106..122     +  CDS            capTEV™ (fragment): composite tag for in vivo biotinylation, TEV protease cleavage, and 6xHis tagging
    151..606     +  CDS            HNRNPA2B1 (fragment): ROA2_SAGOE - Also known as HNRPA2B1. Experimental evidence at protein level: Swiss-Prot protein existence level 1. Heterogeneous nuclear ribonucleoprotein (hnRNP) that associates with nascent pre-mRNAs, packaging them into hnRNP particles. The hnRNP particle arrangement on nascent hnRNA is non-random and sequence-dependent and serves to condense and stabilize the transcripts and minimize tangling and knotting. Packaging plays a role in various processes such as transcription, pre-mRNA processing, RNA nuclear export, subcellular location, mRNA translation and stability of mature mRNAs. Forms hn
    616..633     +  CDS            9xHis (fragment): 9xHis affinity tag
    643..692     +  CDS            SET1 (fragment): solubility-enhancement tag derived from T7 phage gene 10B
    700..747     +  terminator     T7 terminator: transcription terminator for bacteriophage T7 RNA polymerase
    784..1212    +  rep_origin     f1 ori (sequence partly withheld): f1 bacteriophage origin of replication; arrow indicates direction of (+) strand synthesis
   1265..1322    +  promoter       AmpR promoter (fragment): bla
   1331..2146    -  CDS            KanR: aminoglycoside phosphotransferase; aph(3')-Ia; confers resistance to kanamycin in bacteria or G418 (Geneticin®) in eukaryotes
   2268..2856    +  rep_origin     ori: high-copy-number ColE1/pMB1/pBR322/pUC origin of replication
   3042..3181    -  misc_feature   bom: basis of mobility region from pBR322
   3283..3474    -  CDS            rop: Rop protein, which maintains plasmids at low copy number; rop
   3491..3871    +  CDS            YPB1_ECOLX: Protein predicted: Swiss-Prot protein existence level 4. From Escherichia coli.
   3943..4234    -  CDS            TcR (fragment): tetracycline efflux protein; tet; confers resistance to tetracycline
   4249..4270    -  protein_bind   CAP binding site: CAP binding activates transcription in the presence of cAMP. E. coli catabolite activator protein
   4283..5365    -  CDS            lacI: lac repressor; lacI; The lac repressor binds to the lac operator to inhibit transcription in E. coli. This inhibition can be relieved by adding lactose or isopropyl-β-D-thiogalactopyranoside (IPTG).
   5366..5443    -  promoter       lacI promoter: lacI
   5451..5730    -  CDS            TcR (fragment): tetracycline efflux protein; tet; confers resistance to tetracycline
>Addgene plasmid #98657 | hnRNPA2_LC_WT | addgene full sequence | sequence record 193066 | Addgene NGS Result
TAATACGACTCACTATAGGGGAATTGTGAGCGGATAACAATTCCCCTCTAGAAATAATTTTGTTTAACTT
TAAGAAGGAGATATACCATGGGCTCTGATAAAATTCATCATCATCATCATCACGAAAATCTTTATTTTCA
AGGTCATATGGGTCGTGGTGGCAACTTTGGTTTCGGTGATAGCCGCGGTGGTGGCGGCAACTTCGGTCCG
GGTCCGGGCAGCAATTTCCGTGGTGGTTCCGACGGTTACGGTAGCGGTCGCGGCTTTGGCGATGGCTATA
ATGGTTACGGTGGTGGTCCGGGCGGCGGCAATTTCGGTGGTAGCCCGGGTTACGGCGGTGGTCGCGGCGG
TTATGGCGGTGGCGGTCCAGGCTACGGTAACCAGGGTGGTGGTTATGGTGGTGGCTACGATAACTATGGC
GGTGGTAACTATGGTAGCGGCAATTACAATGATTTTGGCAACTACAACCAGCAACCGAGCAATTACGGCC
CGATGAAATCCGGCAATTTTGGCGGTTCCCGTAATATGGGTGGTCCGTATGGTGGCGGTAACTACGGCCC
GGGTGGTAGCGGTGGTTCTGGCGGCTATGGTGGCCGCAGCCGTTACTAACTCGAGCACCACCACCACCAC
CACTGAGATCCGGCTGCTAACAAAGCCCGAAAGGAAGCTGAGTTGGCTGCTGCCACCGCTGAGCAATAAC
TAGCATAACCCCTTGGGGCCTCTAAACGGGTCTTGAGGGGTTTTTTGCTGAAAGGAGGAACTATATCCGG
ATTGGCGAATGGG
[124 nt withheld, positions 784-907]
C
[91 nt withheld, positions 909-999]
A
[49 nt withheld, positions 1001-1049]
CCTTTGACGTTGGAGTCCACGTTCTTT
[37 nt withheld, positions 1077-1113]
ACCCTATCTCGGTCTATTCTTTTGATTTATAAGGGATTTTGCCGATTTCGGCCTATTGGTTAAAAAATGA
GCTGATTTAACAAAAATTTAACGCGAATTTTAACAAAATATTAACGCTTACAATTTAGGTGGCACTTTTC
GGGGAAATGTGCGCGGAACCCCTATTTGTTTATTTTTCTAAATACATTCAAATATGTATCCGCTCATGAA
TTAATTCTTAGAAAAACTCATCGAGCATCAAATGAAACTGCAATTTATTCATATCAGGATTATCAATACC
ATATTTTTGAAAAAGCCGTTTCTGTAATGAAGGAGAAAACTCACCGAGGCAGTTCCATAGGATGGCAAGA
TCCTGGTATCGGTCTGCGATTCCGACTCGTCCAACATCAATACAACCTATTAATTTCCCCTCGTCAAAAA
TAAGGTTATCAAGTGAGAAATCACCATGAGTGACGACTGAATCCGGTGAGAATGGCAAAAGTTTATGCAT
TTCTTTCCAGACTTGTTCAACAGGCCAGCCATTACGCTCGTCATCAAAATCACTCGCATCAACCAAACCG
TTATTCATTCGTGATTGCGCCTGAGCGAGACGAAATACGCGATCGCTGTTAAAAGGACAATTACAAACAG
GAATCGAATGCAACCGGCGCAGGAACACTGCCAGCGCATCAACAATATTTTCACCTGAATCAGGATATTC
TTCTAATACCTGGAATGCTGTTTTCCCGGGGATCGCAGTGGTGAGTAACCATGCATCATCAGGAGTACGG
ATAAAATGCTTGATGGTCGGAAGAGGCATAAATTCCGTCAGCCAGTTTAGTCTGACCATCTCATCTGTAA
CATCATTGGCAACGCTACCTTTGCCATGTTTCAGAAACAACTCTGGCGCATCGGGCTTCCCATACAATCG
ATAGATTGTCGCACCTGATTGCCCGACATTATCGCGAGCCCATTTATACCCATATAAATCAGCATCCATG
TTGGAATTTAATCGCGGCCTAGAGCAAGACGTTTCCCGTTGAATATGGCTCATAACACCCCTTGTATTAC
TGTTTATGTAAGCAGACAGTTTTATTGTTCATGACCAAAATCCCTTAACGTGAGTTTTCGTTCCACTGAG
CGTCAGACCCCGTAGAAAAGATCAAAGGATCTTCTTGAGATCCTTTTTTTCTGCGCGTAATCTGCTGCTT
GCAAACAAAAAAACCACCGCTACCAGCGGTGGTTTGTTTGCCGGATCAAGAGCTACCAACTCTTTTTCCG
AAGGTAACTGGCTTCAGCAGAGCGCAGATACCAAATACTGTCCTTCTAGTGTAGCCGTAGTTAGGCCACC
ACTTCAAGAACTCTGTAGCACCGCCTACATACCTCGCTCTGCTAATCCTGTTACCAGTGGCTGCTGCCAG
TGGCGATAAGTCGTGTCTTACCGGGTTGGACTCAAGACGATAGTTACCGGATAAGGCGCAGCGGTCGGGC
TGAACGGGGGGTTCGTGCACACAGCCCAGCTTGGAGCGAACGACCTACACCGAACTGAGATACCTACAGC
GTGAGCTATGAGAAAGCGCCACGCTTCCCGAAGGGAGAAAGGCGGACAGGTATCCGGTAAGCGGCAGGGT
CGGAACAGGAGAGCGCACGAGGGAGCTTCCAGGGGGAAACGCCTGGTATCTTTATAGTCCTGTCGGGTTT
CGCCACCTCTGACTTGAGCGTCGATTTTTGTGATGCTCGTCAGGGGGGCGGAGCCTATGGAAAAACGCCA
GCAACGCGGCCTTTTTACGGTTCCTGGCCTTTTGCTGGCCTTTTGCTCACATGTTCTTTCCTGCGTTATC
CCCTGATTCTGTGGATAACCGTATTACCGCCTTTGAGTGAGCTGATACCGCTCGCCGCAGCCGAACGACC
GAGCGCAGCGAGTCAGTGAGCGAGGAAGCGGAAGAGCGCCTGATGCGGTATTTTCTCCTTACGCATCTGT
GCGGTATTTCACACCGCAATGGTGCACTCTCAGTACAATCTGCTCTGATGCCGCATAGTTAAGCCAGTAT
ACACTCCGCTATCGCTACGTGACTGGGTCATGGCTGCGCCCCGACACCCGCCAACACCCGCTGACGCGCC
CTGACGGGCTTGTCTGCTCCCGGCATCCGCTTACAGACAAGCTGTGACCGTCTCCGGGAGCTGCATGTGT
CAGAGGTTTTCACCGTCATCACCGAAACGCGCGAGGCAGCTGCGGTAAAGCTCATCAGCGTGGTCGTGAA
GCGATTCACAGATGTCTGCCTGTTCATCCGCGTCCAGCTCGTTGAGTTTCTCCAGAAGCGTTAATGTCTG
GCTTCTGATAAAGCGGGCCATGTTAAGGGCGGTTTTTTCCTGTTTGGTCACTGATGCCTCCGTGTAAGGG
GGATTTCTGTTCATGGGGGTAATGATACCGATGAAACGAGAGAGGATGCTCACGATACGGGTTACTGATG
ATGAACATGCCCGGTTACTGGAACGTTGTGAGGGTAAACAACTGGCGGTATGGATGCGGCGGGACCAGAG
AAAAATCACTCAGGGTCAATGCCAGCGCTTCGTTAATACAGATGTAGGTGTTCCACAGGGTAGCCAGCAG
CATCCTGCGATGCAGATCCGGAACATAATGGTGCAGGGCGCTGACTTCCGCGTTTCCAGACTTTACGAAA
CACGGAAACCGAAGACCATTCATGTTGTTGCTCAGGTCGCAGACGTTTTGCAGCAGCAGTCGCTTCACGT
TCGCTCGCGTATCGGTGATTCATTCTGCTAACCAGTAAGGCAACCCCGCCAGCCTAGCCGGGTCCTCAAC
GACAGGAGCACGATCATGCGCACCCGTGGGGCCGCCATGCCGGCGATAATGGCCTGCTTCTCGCCGAAAC
GTTTGGTGGCGGGACCAGTGACGAAGGCTTGAGCGAGGGCGTGCAAGATTCCGAATACCGCAAGCGACAG
GCCGATCATCGTCGCGCTCCAGCGAAAGCGGTCCTCGCCGAAAATGACCCAGAGCGCTGCCGGCACCTGT
CCTACGAGTTGCATGATAAAGAAGACAGTCATAAGTGCGGCGACGATAGTCATGCCCCGCGCCCACCGGA
AGGAGCTGACTGGGTTGAAGGCTCTCAAGGGCATCGGTCGAGATCCCGGTGCCTAATGAGTGAGCTAACT
TACATTAATTGCGTTGCGCTCACTGCCCGCTTTCCAGTCGGGAAACCTGTCGTGCCAGCTGCATTAATGA
ATCGGCCAACGCGCGGGGAGAGGCGGTTTGCGTATTGGGCGCCAGGGTGGTTTTTCTTTTCACCAGTGAG
ACGGGCAACAGCTGATTGCCCTTCACCGCCTGGCCCTGAGAGAGTTGCAGCAAGCGGTCCACGCTGGTTT
GCCCCAGCAGGCGAAAATCCTGTTTGATGGTGGTTAACGGCGGGATATAACATGAGCTGTCTTCGGTATC
GTCGTATCCCACTACCGAGATATCCGCACCAACGCGCAGCCCGGACTCGGTAATGGCGCGCATTGCGCCC
AGCGCCATCTGATCGTTGGCAACCAGCATCGCAGTGGGAACGATGCCCTCATTCAGCATTTGCATGGTTT
GTTGAAAACCGGACATGGCACTCCAGTCGCCTTCCCGTTCCGCTATCGGCTGAATTTGATTGCGAGTGAG
ATATTTATGCCAGCCAGCCAGACGCAGACGCGCCGAGACAGAACTTAATGGGCCCGCTAACAGCGCGATT
TGCTGGTGACCCAATGCGACCAGATGCTCCACGCCCAGTCGCGTACCGTCTTCATGGGAGAAAATAATAC
TGTTGATGGGTGTCTGGTCAGAGACATCAAGAAATAACGCCGGAACATTAGTGCAGGCAGCTTCCACAGC
AATGGCATCCTGGTCATCCAGCGGATAGTTAATGATCAGCCCACTGACGCGTTGCGCGAGAAGATTGTGC
ACCGCCGCTTTACAGGCTTCGACGCCGCTTCGTTCTACCATCGACACCACCACGCTGGCACCCAGTTGAT
CGGCGCGAGATTTAATCGCCGCGACAATTTGCGACGGCGCGTGCAGGGCCAGACTGGAGGTGGCAACGCC
AATCAGCAACGACTGTTTGCCCGCCAGTTGTTGTGCCACGCGGTTGGGAATGTAATTCAGCTCCGCCATC
GCCGCTTCCACTTTTTCCCGCGTTTTCGCAGAAACGTGGCTGGCCTGGTTCACCACGCGGGAAACGGTCT
GATAAGAGACACCGGCATACTCTGCGACATCGTATAACGTTACTGGTTTCACATTCACCACCCTGAATTG
ACTCTCTTCCGGGCGCTATCATGCCATACCGCGAAAGGTTTTGCGCCATTCGATGGTGTCCGGGATCTCG
ACGCTCTCCCTTATGCGACTCCTGCATTAGGAAGCAGCCCAGTAGTAGGTTGAGGCCGTTGAGCACCGCC
GCCGCAAGGAATGGTGCATGCAAGGAGATGGCGCCCAACAGTCCCCCGGCCACGGGGCCTGCCACCATAC
CCACGCCGAAACAAGCGCTCATGAGCCCGAAGTGGCGAGCCCGATCTTCCCCATCGGTGATGTCGGCGAT
ATAGGCGCCAGCAACCGCACCTGTGGCGCCGGTGATGCCGGCCACGATGCGTCCGGCGTAGAGGATCGAG
ATCTCGATCCCGCGAAAT
